>Addgene plasmid #183098 | pSLQ11353 | addgene full sequence | sequence record 360165 | Addgene Partial NGS Result
AAAAGGGGGGACTGGAAGGGCTAATTCACTCCCAACGAAGACAAGATCTGCTTTTTGCTTGTACTGGGTC
TCTCTGGTTAGACCAGATCTGAGCCTGGGAGCTCTCTGGCTAACTAGGGAACCCACTGCTTAAGCCTCAA
TAAAGCTTGCCTTGAGTGCTTCAAGTAGTGTGTGCCCGTCTGTTGTGTGACTCTGGTAACTAGAGATCCC
TCAGACCCTTTTAGTCAGTGTGGAAAATCTCTAGCAGCATCTAGAATTAATTCCGTGTATTCTATAGTGT
CACCTAAATCGTATGTGTATGATACATAAGGTTATGTATTAATTGTAGCCGCGTTCTAACGACAATATGT
ACAAGCCTAATTGTGTAGCATCTGGCTTACTGAAGCAGACCCTATCATCTCTCTCGTAAACTGCCGTCAG
AGTCGGTTTGGTTGGACGAACCTTCTGAGTTTCTGGTAACGCCGTCCCGCACCCGGAAATGGTCAGCGAA
CCAATCAGCAGGGTCATCGCTAGCCAGATCCTCTACGCCGGACGCATCGTGGCCGGCATCACCGGCGCCA
CAGGTGCGGTTGCTGGCGCCTATATCGCCGACATCACCGATGGGGAAGATCGGGCTCGCCACTTCGGGCT
CATGAGCGCTTGTTTCGGCGTGGGTATGGTGGCAGGCCCCGTGGCCGGGGGACTGTTGGGCGCCATCTCC
TTGCATGCACCATTCCTTGCGGCGGCGGTGCTCAACGGCCTCAACCTACTACTGGGCTGCTTCCTAATGC
AGGAGTCGCATAAGGGAGAGCGTCGAATGGTGCACTCTCAGTACAATCTGCTCTGATGCCGCATAGTTAA
GCCAGCCCCGACACCCGCCAACACCCGCTGACGCGCCCTGACGGGCTTGTCTGCTCCCGGCATCCGCTTA
CAGACAAGCTGTGACCGTCTCCGGGAGCTGCATGTGTCAGAGGTTTTCACCGTCATCACCGAAACGCGCG
AGACGAAAGGGCCTCGTGATACGCCTATTTTTATAGGTTAATGTCATGATAATAATGGTTTCTTAGACGT
CAGGTGGCACTTTTCGGGGAAATGTGCGCGGAACCCCTATTTGTTTATTTTTCTAAATACATTCAAATAT
GTATCCGCTCATGAGACAATAACCCTGATAAATGCTTCAATAATATTGAAAAAGGAAGAGTATGAGTATT
CAACATTTCCGTGTCGCCCTTATTCCCTTTTTTGCGGCATTTTGCCTTCCTGTTTTTGCTCACCCAGAAA
CGCTGGTGAAAGTAAAAGATGCTGAAGATCAGTTGGGTGCACGAGTGGGTTACATCGAACTGGATCTCAA
CAGCGGTAAGATCCTTGAGAGTTTTCGCCCCGAAGAACGTTTTCCAATGATGAGCACTTTTAAAGTTCTG
CTATGTGGCGCGGTATTATCCCGTATTGACGCCGGGCAAGAGCAACTCGGTCGCCGCATACACTATTCTC
AGAATGACTTGGTTGAGTACTCACCAGTCACAGAAAAGCATCTTACGGATGGCATGACAGTAAGAGAATT
ATGCAGTGCTGCCATAACCATGAGTGATAACACTGCGGCCAACTTACTTCTGACAACGATCGGAGGACCG
AAGGAGCTAACCGCTTTTTTGCACAACATGGGGGATCATGTAACTCGCCTTGATCGTTGGGAACCGGAGC
TGAATGAAGCCATACCAAACGACGAGCGTGACACCACGATGCCTGTAGCAATGGCAACAACGTTGCGCAA
ACTATTAACTGGCGAACTACTTACTCTAGCTTCCCGGCAACAATTAATAGACTGGATGGAGGCGGATAAA
GTTGCAGGACCACTTCTGCGCTCGGCCCTTCCGGCTGGCTGGTTTATTGCTGATAAATCTGGAGCCGGTG
AGCGTGGGTCTCGCGGTATCATTGCAGCACTGGGGCCAGATGGTAAGCCCTCCCGTATCGTAGTTATCTA
CACGACGGGGAGTCAGGCAACTATGGATGAACGAAATAGACAGATCGCTGAGATAGGTGCCTCACTGATT
AAGCATTGGTAACTGTCAGACCAAGTTTACTCATATATACTTTAGATTGATTTAAAACTTCATTTTTAAT
TTAAAAGGATCTAGGTGAAGATCCTTTTTGATAATCTCATGACCAAAATCCCTTAACGTGAGTTTTCGTT
CCACTGAGCGTCAGACCCCGTAGAAAAGATCAAAGGATCTTCTTGAGATCCTTTTTTTCTGCGCGTAATC
TGCTGCTTGCAAACAAAAAAACCACCGCTACCAGCGGTGGTTTGTTTGCCGGATCAAGAGCTACCAACTC
TTTTTCCGAAGGTAACTGGCTTCAGCAGAGCGCAGATACCAAATACTGTTCTTCTAGTGTAGCCGTAGTT
AGGCCACCACTTCAAGAACTCTGTAGCACCGCCTACATACCTCGCTCTGCTAATCCTGTTACCAGTGGCT
GCTGCCAGTGGCGATAAGTCGTGTCTTACCGGGTTGGACTCAAGACGATAGTTACCGGATAAGGCGCAGC
GGTCGGGCTGAACGGGGGGTTCGTGCACACAGCCCAGCTTGGAGCGAACGACCTACACCGAACTGAGATA
CCTACAGCGTGAGCTATGAGAAAGCGCCACGCTTCCCGAAGGGAGAAAGGCGGACAGGTATCCGGTAAGC
GGCAGGGTCGGAACAGGAGAGCGCACGAGGGAGCTTCCAGGGGGAAACGCCTGGTATCTTTATAGTCCTG
TCGGGTTTCGCCACCTCTGACTTGAGCGTCGATTTTTGTGATGCTCGTCAGGGGGGCGGAGCCTATGGAA
AAACGCCAGCAACGCGGCCTTTTTACGGTTCCTGGCCTTTTGCTGGCCTTTTGCTCACATGTTCTTTCCT
GCGTTATCCCCTGATTCTGTGGATAACCGTATTACCGCCTTTGAGTGAGCTGATACCGCTCGCCGCAGCC
GAACGACCGAGCGCAGCGAGTCAGTGAGCGAGGAAGCGGAAGAGCGCCCAATACGCAAACCGCCTCTCCC
CGCGCGTTGGCCGATTCATTAATGCAGCTGTGGAATGTGTGTCAGTTAGGGTGTGGAAAGTCCCCAGGCT
CCCCAGCAGGCAGAAGTATGCAAAGCATGCATCTCAATTAGTCAGCAACCAGGTGTGGAAAGTCCCCAGG
CTCCCCAGCAGGCAGAAGTATGCAAAGCATGCATCTCAATTAGTCAGCAACCATAGTCCCGCCCCTAACT
CCGCCCATCCCGCCCCTAACTCCGCCCAGTTCCGCCCATTCTCCGCCCCATGGCTGACTAATTTTTTTTA
TTTATGCAGAGGCCGAGGCCGCCTCGGCCTCTGAGCTATTCCAGAAGTAGTGAGGAGGCTTTTTTGGAGG
CCTAGGCTTTTGCAAAAAGCTTGGACACAAGACAGGCTTGCGAGATATGTTTGAGAATACCACTTTATCC
CGCGTCAGGGAGAGGCAGTGCGTAAAAAGACGCGGACTCATGTGAAATACTGGTTTTTAGTGCGCCAGAT
CTCTATAATCTCGCGCAACCTATTTTCCCCTCGAACACTTTTTAAGCCGTAGATAAACAGGCTGGGACAC
TTCACATGAGCGAAAAATACATCGTCACCTGGGACATGTTGCAGATCCATGCACGTAAACTCGCAAGCCG
ACTGATGCCTTCTGAACAATGGAAAGGCATTATTGCCGTAAGCCGTGGCGGTCTGTACCGGGTGCGTTAC
TGGCGCGTGAACTGGGTATTCGTCATGTCGATACCGTTTGTATTTCCAGCTACGATCACGACAACCAGCG
CGAGCTTAAAGTGCTGAAACGCGCAGAAGGCGATGGCGAAGGCTTCATCGTTATTGATGACCTGGTGGAT
ACCGGTGGTACTGCGGTTGCGATTCGTGAAATGTATCCAAAAGCGCACTTTGTCACCATCTTCGCAAAAC
CGGCTGGTCGTCCGCTGGTTGATGACTATGTTGTTGATATCCCGCAAGATACCTGGATTGAACAGCCGTG
GGATATGGGCGTCGTATTCGTCCCGCCAATCTCCGGTCGCTAATCTTTTCAACGCCTGGCACTGCCGGGC
GTTGTTCTTTTTAACTTCAGGCGGGTTACAATAGTTTCCAGTAAGTATTCTGGAGGCTGCATCCATGACA
CAGGCAAACCTGAGCGAAACCCTGTTCAAACCCCGCTTTAAACATCCTGAAACCTCGACGCTAGTCCGCC
GCTTTAATCACGGCGCACAACCGCCTGTGCAGTCGGCCCTTGATGGTAAAACCATCCCTCACTGGTATCG
CATGATTAACCGTCTGATGTGGATCTGGCGCGGCATTGACCCACGCGAAATCCTCGACGTCCAGGCACGT
ATTGTGATGAGCGATGCCGAACGTACCGACGATGATTTATACGATACGGTGATTGGCTACCGTGGCGGCA
ACTGGATTTATGAGTGGGCCCCGGATCTTTGTGAAGGAACCTTACTTCTGTGGTGTGACATAATTGGACA
AACTACCTACAGAGATTTAAAGCTCTAAGGTAAATATAAAATTTTTAAGTGTATAATGTGTTAAACTACT
GATTCTAATTGTTTGTGTATTTTAGATTCCAACCTATGGAACTGATGAATGGGAGCAGTGGTGGAATGCC
TTTAATGAGGAAAACCTGTTTTGCTCAGAAGAAATGCCATCTAGTGATGATGAGGCTACTGCTGACTCTC
AACATTCTACTCCTCCAAAAAAGAAGAGAAAGGTAGAAGACCCCAAGGACTTTCCTTCAGAATTGCTAAG
TTTTTTGAGTCATGCTGTGTTTAGTAATAGAACTCTTGCTTGCTTTGCTATTTACACCACAAAGGAAAAA
GCTGCACTGCTATACAAGAAAATTATGGAAAAATATTCTGTAACCTTTATAAGTAGGCATAACAGTTATA
ATCATAACATACTGTTTTTTCTTACTCCACACAGGCATAGAGTGTCTGCTATTAATAACTATGCTCAAAA
ATTGTGTACCTTTAGCTTTTTAATTTGTAAAGGGGTTAATAAGGAATATTTGATGTATAGTGCCTTGACT
AGAGATCATAATCAGCCATACCACATTTGTAGAGGTTTTACTTGCTTTAAAAAACCTCCCACACCTCCCC
CTGAACCTGAAACATAAAATGAATGCAATTGTTGTTGTTAACTTGTTTATTGCAGCTTATAATGGTTACA
AATAAAGCAATAGCATCACAAATTTCACAAATAAAGCATTTTTTTCACTGCATTCTAGTTGTGGTTTGTC
CAAACTCATCAATGTATCTTATCATGTCTGGATCAACTGGATAACTCAAGCTAACCAAAATCATCCCAAA
CTTCCCACCCCATACCCTATTACCACTGCCAATTACCTGTGGTTTCATTTACTCTAAACCTGTGATTCCT
CTGAATTATTTTCATTTTAAAGAAATTGTATTTGTTAAATATGTACTACAAACTTAGTAGTTGGAAGGGC
TAATTCACTCCCAAAGAAGACAAGATATCCTTGATCTGTGGATCTACCACACACAAGGCTACTTCCCTGA
TTAGCAGAACTACACACCAGGGCCAGGGGTCAGATATCCACTGACCTTTGGATGGTGCTACAAGCTAGTA
CCAGTTGAGCCAGATAAGGTAGAAGAGGCCAATAAAGGAGAGAACACCAGCTTGTTACACCCTGTGAGCC
TGCATGGGATGGATGACCCGGAGAGAGAAGTGTTAGAGTGGAGGTTTGACAGCCGCCTAGCATTTCATCA
CGTGGCCCGAGAGCTGCATCCGGAGTACTTCAAGAACTGCTGATATCGAGCTTGCTACAAGGGACTTTCC
GCTGGGGACTTTCCAGGGAGGCGTGGCCTGGGCGGGACTGGGGAGTGGCGAGCCCTCAGATCCTGCATAT
AAGCAGCTGCTTTTTGCCTGTACTGGGTCTCTCTGGTTAGACCAGATCTGAGCCTGGGAGCTCTCTGGCT
AACTAGGGAACCCACTGCTTAAGCCTCAATAAAGCTTGCCTTGAGTGCTTCAAGTAGTGTGTGCCCGTCT
GTTGTGTGACTCTGGTAACTAGAGATCCCTCAGACCCTTTTAGTCAGTGTGGAAAATCTCTAGCAGTGGC
GCCCGAACAGGGACTTGAAAGCGAAAGGGAAACCAGAGGAGCTCTCTCGACGCAGGACTCGGCTTGCTGA
AGCGCGCACGGCAAGAGGCGAGGGGCGGCGACTGGTGAGTACGCCAAAAATTTTGACTAGCGGAGGCTAG
AAGGAGAGAGATGGGTGCGAGAGCGTCAGTATTAAGCGGGGGAGAATTAGATCGCGATGGGAAAAAATTC
GGTTAAGGCCAGGGGGAAAGAAAAAATATAAATTAAAACATATAGTATGGGCAAGCAGGGAGCTAGAACG
ATTCGCAGTTAATCCTGGCCTGTTAGAAACATCAGAAGGCTGTAGACAAATACTGGGACAGCTACAACCA
TCCCTTCAGACAGGATCAGAAGAACTTAGATCATTATATAATACAGTAGCAACCCTCTATTGTGTGCATC
AAAGGATAGAGATAAAAGACACCAAGGAAGCTTTAGACAAGATAGAGGAAGAGCAAAACAAAAGTAAGAC
CACCGCACAGCAAGCGGCCGGCCGCTGATCTTCAGACCTGGAGGAGGAGATATGAGGGACAATTGGAGAA
GTGAATTATATAAATATAAAGTAGTAAAAATTGAACCATTAGGAGTAGCACCCACCAAGGCAAAGAGAAG
AGTGGTGCAGAGAGAAAAAAGAGCAGTGGGAATAGGAGCTTTGTTCCTTGGGTTCTTGGGAGCAGCAGGA
AGCACTATGGGCGCAGCGTCAATGACGCTGACGGTACAGGCCAGACAATTATTGTCTGGTATAGTGCAGC
AGCAGAACAATTTGCTGAGGGCTATTGAGGCGCAACAGCATCTGTTGCAACTCACAGTCTGGGGCATCAA
GCAGCTCCAGGCAAGAATCCTGGCTGTGGAAAGATACCTAAAGGATCAACAGCTCCTGGGGATTTGGGGT
TGCTCTGGAAAACTCATTTGCACCACTGCTGTGCCTTGGAATGCTAGTTGGAGTAATAAATCTCTGGAAC
AGATTTGGAATCACACGACCTGGATGGAGTGGGACAGAGAAATTAACAATTACACAAGCTTAATACACTC
CTTAATTGAAGAATCGCAAAACCAGCAAGAAAAGAATGAACAAGAATTATTGGAATTAGATAAATGGGCA
AGTTTGTGGAATTGGTTTAACATAACAAATTGGCTGTGGTATATAAAATTATTCATAATGATAGTAGGAG
GCTTGGTAGGTTTAAGAATAGTTTTTGCTGTACTTTCTATAGTGAATAGAGTTAGGCAGGGATATTCACC
ATTATCGTTTCAGACCCACCTCCCAACCCCGAGGGGACCCGACAGGCCCGAAGGAATAGAAGAAGAAGGT
GGAGAGAGAGACAGAGACAGATCCATTCGATTAGTGAACGGATCTCGACGGTATCGCCAAATGGCAGTAT
TCATCCACAATTTTAAAAGAAAAGGGGGGATTGGGGGGTACAGTGCAGGGGAAAGAATAGTAGACATAAT
AGCAACAGACATACAAACTAAAGAATTACAAAAACAAATTACAAAAATTCAAAATTTTCGGGTTTATTAC
AGGGACAGCAGAGATCCAGTTTGGATCGATAAGCTTGATATCGAATTCCCATGGGTCGAGGTGAGCCCCA
CGTTCTGCTTCACTCTCCCCATCTCCCCCCCCTCCCCACCCCCAATTTTGTATTTATTTATTTTTTAATT
ATTTTGTGCAGCGATGGGGGCGGGGGGGGGGGGGGNCGCGCGCCAGGCGGGGCGGGGCGGGGCGRGGGGC
GGGGCGGGGCGAGGCGGAGAGGTGCGGCGGCAGCCAATCAGAGCGGCGCGCTCCGAAAGTTTCCTTTTAT
GGCGAGGCGGCGGCGGCGGCGGCCCTATAAAAAGCGAAGCGCGCGGCGGGCGGGAGTCGCTGCGCGCTGC
CTTCGCCCCGTGCCCCGCTCCGCCGCCGCCTCGCGCCGCCCGCCCCGGCTCTGACTGACCGCGTTACTCC
CACAGGTGAGCGGGCGGGACGGCCCTTCTCCTCCGGGCTGTAATTAGCGCTTGGTTTAATGACGGCTTGT
TTCTTTTCTGTGGCTGCGTGAAAGCCTTGAGGGGCTCCGGGAGGGCCCTTTGTGCGGGGGGAGCGGCTCG
GGGGGTGCGTGCGTGTGTGTGTGCGTGGGGAGCGCCGCGTGCGGCTCCGCGCTGCCCGGCGGCTGTGAGC
GCTGCGGGCGCGGCGCGGGGCTTTGTGCGCTCCGCAGTGTGCGCGAGGGGAGCGCGGCCGGGGGCGGTGC
CCCGCGGTGCGGGGGGGGCTGCGAGGGGAACAAAGGCTGCGTGCGGGGTGTGTGCGTGGGGGGGTGAGCA
GGGGGTGTGGGCGCGTCGGTCGGGCTGCAACCCCCCCTGCACCCCCCTCCCCGAGTTGCTGAGCACGGCC
CGGCTTCGGGTGCGGGGCTCCGTACGGGGCGTGGCGCGGGGCTCGCCGTGCCGGGCGGGGGGTGGCGGCA
GGKGGGGGTGCCGGGCGGGGCGGGGCCGCCTCGGGCCGGGGRGGGCTCGGGGGRGGGGCGCGGCGGCCCC
CGGAGCGCCGGCGGCTGTCGAGGCGCGGCGAGCCGCAGCCATTGCCTTTTATGGTAATCGTGCGAGAGGG
CGCAGGGACTTCCTTTGTCCCAAATCTGTGCGGAGCCGAAATCTGGGAGGCGCCGCCGCACCCCCTCTAG
CGGGCGCGGGGCGAAGCGGTGCGGCGCCGGCAGGAAGGAAATGGGCGGGGAGGGCCTTCGTGCGTCGCCG
CGCCGCCGTCCCCTTCTCCCTCTCCAGCCTCGGGGCTGTCCGCGGGGGGACGGCTGCCTTCGGGGGGGAC
GGGGCAGGGCGGGGTTCGGCTTCTGGCGTGTGACCGGCGGCTCTAGAGCCTCTGCTAACCATGTTCATGC
CTTCTTCTTTTTCCTACAGCTCCTGGGCAACGTGCTGGTTATTGTGCTGTCTCATCATTTTGGCAAAACG
CGTACCATGAGCAAAGGAGAAGAACTTTTCACTGGAGTTGTCCCAATTCTTGTTGAATTAGATGGTGATG
TTAATGGGCACAAATTTTCTGTCCGTGGAGAGGGTGAAGGTGATGCTACAAACGGAAAACTCACCCTTAA
ATTTATTTGCACTACTGGAAAACTACCTGTTCCGTGGCCAACACTTGTCACTACTCTGACCTATGGTGTT
CAATGCTTTTCCCGTTATCCGGATCACATGAAACGGCATGACTTTTTCAAGAGTGCCATGCCCGAAGGTT
ATGTACAGGAACGCACTATATCTTTCAAAGATGACGGGACCTACAAGACGCGTGCTGAAGTCAAGTTTGA
AGGTGATACCCTTGTTAACTGAATCGAGTTAAAGGGTATTGATTTTAAAGAAGATGGAAACATTCTTGGA
CACAAACTCGAGTACAACTTTAACTCACACAATGTATACATCACGGCAGACAAACAAAAGAATGGAATCA
AAGCTAACTTCAAAATTCGCCACAACGTTGAAGATGGTTCCGTTCAACTAGCAGACCATTATCAACAAAA
TACTCCAATTGGCGATGGCCCTGTCCTTTTACCAGACAACCATTACCTGTCGACACAATCTGTCCTTTCG
AAAGATCCCAACGAAAAGCGTGACCACATGGTCCTTCTTGAGTTTGTAACTGCTGCTGGGATTACACATG
GCATGGATGAGCTCTACAAATAAGCGGCCGCGACTCTAGAGTCGACCTGCAGGCATGCAAGCTTGATATC
AAGCTTATCGATAATCAACCTCTGGATTACAAAATTTGTGAAAGATTGACTGGTATTCTTAACTATGTTG
CTCCTTTTACGCTATGTGGATACGCTGCTTTAATGCCTTTGTATCATGCTATTGCTTCCCGTATGGCTTT
CATTTTCTCCTCCTTGTATAAATCCTGGTTGCTGTCTCTTTATGAGGAGTTGTGGCCCGTTGTCAGGCAA
CGTGGCGTGGTGTGCACTGTGTTTGCTGACGCAACCCCCACTGGTTGGGGCATTGCCACCACCTGTCAGC
TCCTTTCCGGGACTTTCGCTTTCCCCCTCCCTATTGCCACGGCGGAACTCATCGCCGCCTGCCTTGCCCG
CTGCTGGACAGGGGCTCGGCTGTTGGGCACTGACAATTCCGTGGTGTTGTCGGGGAAATCATCGTCCTTT
CCTTGGCTGCTCGCCTGTGTTGCCACCTGGATTCTGCGCGGGACGTCCTTCTGCTACGTCCCTTCGGCCC
TCAATCCAGCGGACCTTCCTTCCCGCGGCCTGCTGCCGGCTCTGCGGCCTCTTCCGCGTCTTCGCCTTCG
CCCTCAGACGAGTCGGATCTCCCTTTGGGCCGCCTCCCCGCATCGATACCGTCGACCTCGAGGGAATTAA
TTCGAGCTCGGTACCTTTAAGACCAATGACTTACAAGGCAGCTGTAGATCTTAGCCACTTTTTAAAAG
Features (pLannotate 1.2.2; 34 found; start..end, strand, type, name):
     13..246     +  LTR            3' LTR (ΔU3): self-inactivating 3' long terminal repeat (LTR) from HIV-1
    271..289     -  promoter       SP6 promoter: promoter for bacteriophage SP6 RNA polymerase
    517..796     +  CDS            TcR (fragment): tetracycline efflux protein; tet; confers resistance to tetracycline
    797..845     -  misc_feature   bom (fragment): basis of mobility region from pBR322
    947..982     -  CDS            rop (fragment): Rop protein, which maintains plasmids at low copy number; rop
   1077..1181    +  promoter       AmpR promoter: bla
   1182..2042    +  CDS            AmpR: β-lactamase; bla; confers resistance to ampicillin, carbenicillin, and related antibiotics
   2213..2801    +  rep_origin     ori: high-copy-number ColE1/pMB1/pBR322/pUC origin of replication
   2984..3040    +  CDS            lacI (fragment): lac repressor; lacI; The lac repressor binds to the lac operator to inhibit transcription in E. coli. This inhibition can be relieved by adding lactose or isopropyl-β-D-thiogalactopyranoside (IPTG).
   3047..3376    +  promoter       SV40 promoter: SV40 enhancer and early promoter
   3576..3695    +  CDS            gpt (fragment): XGPT_ECOLI - Also known as gpp, gxu. Experimental evidence at protein level: Swiss-Prot protein existence level 1. Purine salvage pathway enzyme that catalyzes the transfer of the ribosyl-5-phosphate group from 5-phospho-alpha-D-ribose 1- diphosphate (PRPP) to the N9 position of the 6-oxopurines guanine and xanthine to form the corresponding ribonucleotides GMP (guanosine 5'- monophosphate) and XMP (xanthosine 5'-monophosphate), with the release of PPi. To a lesser extent, also acts on hypoxanthine (PubMed:9100006, PubMed:3886014). Does not ribophosphorylate adenine (PubMed:3886014). From Esch
   3695..4030    +  CDS            gpt (fragment): XGPT_ECOLI - Also known as gpp, gxu. Experimental evidence at protein level: Swiss-Prot protein existence level 1. Purine salvage pathway enzyme that catalyzes the transfer of the ribosyl-5-phosphate group from 5-phospho-alpha-D-ribose 1- diphosphate (PRPP) to the N9 position of the 6-oxopurines guanine and xanthine to form the corresponding ribonucleotides GMP (guanosine 5'- monophosphate) and XMP (xanthosine 5'-monophosphate), with the release of PPi. To a lesser extent, also acts on hypoxanthine (PubMed:9100006, PubMed:3886014). Does not ribophosphorylate adenine (PubMed:3886014). From Esch
   4125..4430    +  CDS            frsA (fragment): FRSA_ECOLI - Also known as yafA. Experimental evidence at protein level: Swiss-Prot protein existence level 1. Catalyzes the hydrolysis of esters (PubMed:15808744). Displays esterase activity toward pNP-butyrate (PubMed:15808744). May stimulate mixed-acid fermentation by acting as a fermentation/respiration switch that down-regulates respiration and up- regulates fermentation rates (PubMed:15169777). From Escherichia coli (strain K12).
   4434..4508    +  CDS            small t antigen (fragment): SV40 (simian virus 40) small t antigen
   4510..4575    +  intron         small t intron: SV40 (simian virus 40) small t antigen intron
   4705..4725    +  CDS            SV40 NLS: nuclear localization signal of SV40 (simian virus 40) large T antigen
   5044..5127    +  CDS            large T antigen (fragment): large T antigen from SV40 (simian virus 40)
   5150..5284    +  polyA_signal   SV40 poly(A) signal: SV40 polyadenylation signal
   5451..5780    +  CDS            nef (fragment): NEF_HV1BR - Experimental evidence at protein level: Swiss-Prot protein existence level 1. Extracellular Nef protein targets CD4(+) T-lymphocytes for apoptosis by interacting with CXCR4 surface receptors (PubMed:14990729). From Human immunodeficiency virus type 1 group M subtype B (isolate BRU/LAI) (HIV-1).
   5828..6085    +  LTR            5' LTR (truncated): truncated 5' long terminal repeat (LTR) from HIV-1
   6132..6257    +  misc_feature   HIV-1 Ψ: packaging signal of human immunodeficiency virus type 1
   6241..6579    +  CDS            HIV-1 gag (fragment): gag protein from human immunodeficiency virus 1; gag
   6754..6987    +  misc_feature   RRE: The Rev response element (RRE) of HIV-1 allows for Rev-dependent mRNA export from the nucleus to the cytoplasm.
   7364..7464    +  CDS            Rev (fragment): human immunodeficiency virus 1 (HIV-1) Rev protein; rev; enhances nuclear export of unspliced and incompletely spliced viral mRNAs
   7501..7618    +  misc_feature   cPPT/CTS: central polypurine tract and central termination sequence of HIV-1
   7655..7679    -  misc_feature   MCS (fragment): pBluescript multiple cloning site
   7686..7962    +  promoter       chicken β-actin promoter: No description available
   7963..8979    +  intron         chimeric intron: chimera between introns from chicken β-actin and rabbit β-globin
   9037..9750    +  CDS            Superfolder GFP: Superfolder GFP is a basic (constitutively fluorescent) green fluorescent protein published in 2005, derived from Aequorea victoria. It is reported to be a very rapidly-maturing weak dimer.
   9764..9794    +  misc_feature   MCS (fragment): pUC18/19 multiple cloning site
   9795..9813    +  misc_feature   MCS (fragment): pBluescript multiple cloning site
   9813..10401   +  misc_feature   WPRE: woodchuck hepatitis virus posttranscriptional regulatory element
  10402..10424   +  misc_feature   MCS (fragment): pBluescript multiple cloning site
  10441..11      +  CDS            nef (fragment) (across the origin): NEF_HV1Z2 - Experimental evidence at protein level: Swiss-Prot protein existence level 1. Extracellular Nef protein targets CD4(+) T-lymphocytes for apoptosis by interacting with CXCR4 surface receptors. From Human immunodeficiency virus type 1 group M subtype D (isolate Z2/CDC-Z34) (HIV-1).
