[The description below was written by a language model from this plasmid's Addgene catalogue record and pLannotate feature annotations shown in this document.]
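Description:
pSLQ11353 is a lentiviral transfer plasmid built on the pHR backbone, described in the record as pHR-CAG-sfGFP* ABE_3-WPRE and categorised as a lentiviral/CRISPR vector. In bacteria it replicates from a high-copy ColE1/pUC-type origin and is selected with ampicillin through the bla gene. The backbone also carries remnants typical of older pHR-family plasmids, including fragments of TcR, bom, rop and lacI, plus an SV40 promoter–gpt cassette with SV40 small t intron and polyadenylation sequences; these lie outside the proviral region. The sequence record is labelled a partial NGS result, although the annotated features span a full circular map of about 10.5 kb.

The proviral portion runs from a truncated HIV-1 5' LTR through the Ψ packaging signal, a gag fragment, the RRE for Rev-dependent nuclear export and the cPPT/CTS, ending in a self-inactivating ΔU3 3' LTR. These elements let the RNA genome be packaged when helper functions are supplied in trans, and leave the integrated provirus without LTR promoter activity. The internal expression cassette uses the chicken β-actin promoter with the chimeric β-actin/β-globin intron, consistent with the CAG promoter named in the record (a CMV enhancer is not separately annotated). This drives a superfolder GFP coding sequence followed by WPRE, which enhances transcript stability and expression.

The insert name "GFP*" and the "ABE_3" label suggest a modified sfGFP serving as an adenine base editor target or reporter, but the record does not specify the alteration. The associated publication concerns signal recording in mammalian cells with Cas12a base editors, so the construct most likely provides a stably integrated fluorescent readout of base editing.
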