Addgene plasmid #183098: pSLQ11353
Purpose: pHR-CAG-sfGFP* ABE_3-WPRE
Depositing lab: Stanley Qi. Depositing organization: Stanford University. Publication: Scalable biological signal recording in mammalian cells using Cas12a base editors. Kempton HR, Love KS, Guo LY, Qi LS. Nat Chem Biol. 2022 May 30. pii: 10.1038/s41589-022-01034-2. doi: 10.1038/s41589-022-01034-2. PubMed 35637351.
Backbone
  Vector backbone: pHR
  Vector type: Lentiviral, CRISPR
Growth in bacteria
  Bacterial resistance: Ampicillin, 100 μg/mL
  Growth temperature: 37°C
  Growth strain: NEB Stable
  Copy number: Unknown
Gene/Insert
  Gene/Insert name: GFP*
  Cloning method: Gibson Cloning
  Sequencing primers: 5′ CAG
Terms and licenses: Academic/Nonprofit Terms; Industry Terms: Not Available to Industry
How to cite: pSLQ11353 was a gift from Stanley Qi (Addgene plasmid # 183098 ; http://n2t.net/addgene:183098 ; RRID:Addgene_183098)
